Addgene plasmid #17835: pDL12c
Depositing lab: Jay Keasling. Depositing organization: University of California, Berkeley. Publication: Marker and promoter effects on heterologous expression in Aspergillus nidulans. Lubertozzi D, Keasling JD. Appl Microbiol Biotechnol. 2006 Oct . 72(5):1014-23. 10.1007/s00253-006-0368-8 PubMed 16699756.
Backbone
  Vector backbone: pAST30
  Backbone size w/o insert (bp): 3088
  Vector type: Synthetic Biology ; Aspergillus nidulans expression
Growth in bacteria
  Bacterial resistance: Ampicillin, 100 μg/mL
  Growth temperature: 37°C
  Growth strain: DH5alpha
  Copy number: Unknown
Gene/Insert
  Gene/Insert name: gpdA promoter, lacZ, argB_1626, (alt names: nutritional selection marker; β-galactosidase monomer)
  Species: A. nidulans, E. coli
  Mutation: The argB_1626 mutation consists of two sequential stop codons at 925 bp downstream of the start codon
  GenBank ID: U24705
  Cloning method: Restriction Enzyme
  Sequencing primers: 5′ n/a; 3′ M13_reverse_primer
Resource information
  A portion of this plasmid was derived from a plasmid made by: Fungal Genetics Stock Center of University of Kansas
Terms and licenses: Academic/Nonprofit Terms; Industry Terms: Not Available to Industry
How to cite: pDL12c was a gift from Jay Keasling (Addgene plasmid # 17835 ; http://n2t.net/addgene:17835 ; RRID:Addgene_17835)
