[The description below was written by a language model from this plasmid's Addgene catalogue record.]
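Description:
pDL12c is an Aspergillus nidulans expression plasmid built on the pAST30 backbone (about 3.1 kb without the insert) and classed as a synthetic biology vector. It is propagated in E. coli under ampicillin selection. The record does not name the bacterial origin of replication and lists the copy number as unknown. No feature table is provided, so the order and orientation of the elements cannot be stated.

The insert combines three parts from two species. The gpdA promoter comes from the glyceraldehyde-3-phosphate dehydrogenase gene of A. nidulans and is widely used as a strong constitutive fungal promoter. It is paired with E. coli lacZ, which encodes the β-galactosidase monomer and presumably serves as an easily assayed reporter of expression under this promoter. The third part is argB_1626, a mutant allele of the A. nidulans arginine biosynthesis gene argB that is catalogued as a nutritional selection marker. This allele carries two sequential stop codons 925 bp downstream of the start codon, so it cannot encode a full-length product by itself. In general, a truncated marker like this is used in an argB mutant host, where prototrophy can be restored only by homologous recombination with the chromosomal locus, which favours targeted integration. The record does not spell out this strategy.

The associated study examined how marker choice and promoter choice affect heterologous expression in A. nidulans, and pDL12c fits that work as a gpdA-driven lacZ reporter construct with an argB-based marker. Part of the plasmid derives from material obtained from a fungal genetics stock collection. No terminator, tags or other regulatory elements are recorded.
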