>Addgene plasmid #17835 | pDL12c | addgene partial sequence | sequence record 23757 | M13_reverse_primer
AACGCCATTNCCTCCTAAGGGAACAAAGCTGGAGCTCCACCGCGGTGGCGGCCGCGAATTCGCCCTTAAG
CTTGCATGCCTGCAGGTCGACTCTAGAAAGAAGGATTACCTCTAAACAAGTGTACCTGTGCATTCTGGGT
AAACGACTCATAGGAGAGTTGTAAAAAAGTTTCGGCCGGCGTATTGGGTGTTACGGAGCATTCACTAGGC
AACCATAGTTACTATTGTATACCCATCTTAGTAGGAATGATTTTCGAGGTTTATACCTACGATGAATGTG
TGTCCTGTAGGCTTGAGAGTTCAAGGAAGAAACAGTGCAATTATCTTTGCGAACCCAGGGGCTGGTGACG
GAATTTTCATAGTCAAGCTATCAGAGTAAAGAAGAGGAGCATGTCAAAGTACAATTAGAGACAAATATAT
AGTCGCGTGGAGCCAAGAGCGGATTCCTCAGTCTCGTAGGTCTCTTGACGACCGTTGATCTGCTTGATCT
CGTCTCCCGAAAATGAAAATAGACTCTGCTAAGCTATTCTTCTGCTTCGCCGGAGCCTGAAGGGCGTACT
AGGGTTGCGAGGTCCAATGCATTAATGCATTNAAAATGACTTTGATCTGGAANAGGTAAACCCGAAACGC
GTTTTATTCTTGTTGACATGGAGCTATTAAATCACTAGAAGGCACTCTTTGCTGCTTGGACAAATGANCG
TATCTTATCGAGATCCTGAACACCATTTGTCTCACTCCGAGCTGACTCGACCCCCCNATCTTATNCCAAT
CGCCAGCTGTTGAGATTCNGAACGTAAGGGACCANCCCCCGCCGGTNTTTNTTTGACCCNCACCGTGTGT
GCACGCC
